Addgene plasmid #50277: pICH45244
Depositing lab: Sylvestre Marillonnet & Nicola Patron. Publication: A golden gate modular cloning toolbox for plants. Engler C, Youles M, Gruetzner R, Ehnert TM, Werner S, Jones JD, Patron NJ, Marillonnet S. ACS Synth Biol. 2014 Nov 21;3(11):839-43. doi: 10.1021/sb4001504. Epub 2014 Feb 20. PubMed 24933124.
Backbone
  Vector backbone: pICH41295
  Vector type: plant expression
Growth in bacteria
  Bacterial resistance: Spectinomycin, 50 μg/mL
  Growth temperature: 37°C
  Growth strain: DH5alpha
  Copy number: High Copy
Gene/Insert
  Gene/Insert name: promoter + 5' UTR, RbcS3B (AT5g38410, A. thaliana)
  Species: A. thaliana (mustard weed)
  Mutation: BsaI/BbsI sites removed by point-mutation
  Cloning method: Restriction Enzyme; 5′ cloning site BpiI (destroyed during cloning); 3′ cloning site BpiI (destroyed during cloning)
Terms and licenses: Academic/Nonprofit Terms; Industry Terms: Not Available to Industry
Depositor comments: insert can be released with BsaI
How to cite: pICH45244 was a gift from Sylvestre Marillonnet & Nicola Patron (Addgene plasmid # 50277)
