[The description below was written by a language model from this plasmid's Addgene catalogue record and pLannotate feature annotations shown in this document.]
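Description:
pICH45244 is a level 0 part plasmid from a Golden Gate modular cloning (MoClo) toolbox for plants. It is built on the pICH41295 backbone and catalogued as a plant expression vector, although it functions as a storage and donor plasmid for a single standardised DNA part, not as a complete expression construct. It is maintained in E. coli at high copy number through a ColE1/pUC-type origin of replication. Selection is with spectinomycin, conferred by the aadA aminoglycoside adenylyltransferase gene, which lies downstream of a bla-type (AmpR) promoter. The short integrase, gentamicin acetyltransferase and lacI fragments picked up by automated annotation appear to be remnants of the resistance cassette's integron origin and of the backbone's cloning region, not functional genes.

The payload is the promoter and 5' untranslated region of the Arabidopsis thaliana RbcS3B gene (AT5g38410), which encodes a Rubisco small subunit. Automated annotation did not label this insert, so it presumably occupies the unannotated portion of the 3,156 nt sequence. Internal BsaI and BbsI/BpiI recognition sites were removed by point mutation so that the part is compatible with Type IIS assembly. The fragment was cloned in through BpiI sites that were destroyed in the process, and it can be released with BsaI.

In the MoClo scheme, such a promoter plus 5' UTR module is combined in a one-pot reaction with coding sequence and terminator modules to build a transcription unit. These units can then be assembled into multigene constructs for plant transformation. The record does not describe the expression characteristics of this promoter.
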