Features (pLannotate 1.2.2; 6 found; start..end, strand, type, name):
    126..230     +  promoter       AmpR promoter: bla
    221..301     -  CDS            int (fragment): INT2_ECOLX - Protein inferred from homology: Swiss-Prot protein existence level 3. Putative integrase believed to be involved in the insertion of antibiotic resistance genes into plasmids and transposons. From Escherichia coli.
    387..443     +  CDS            GmR (fragment): gentamycin acetyltransferase; aacC1; confers resistance to gentamycin
    450..1238    +  CDS            aadA: S3AD_ECOLX - Experimental evidence at protein level: Swiss-Prot protein existence level 1. Mediates bacterial resistance to the antibiotics streptomycin and spectinomycin. From Escherichia coli.
   1412..2000    +  rep_origin     ori: high-copy-number ColE1/pMB1/pBR322/pUC origin of replication
   2183..2232    +  CDS            lacI (fragment): lac repressor; lacI; The lac repressor binds to the lac operator to inhibit transcription in E. coli. This inhibition can be relieved by adding lactose or isopropyl-β-D-thiogalactopyranoside (IPTG).
>Addgene plasmid #50277 | pICH45244 | depositor full sequence | sequence record 75034 | Full Sequence
AATGTGAGACCACGAAGTGGCTCTTCAGTGGACGAAAGGGCCTCGTGATACGCCTATTTTTATAGGTTAA
TGTCATGATAATAATGGTTTCTTAGACGTCAGGTGGCACTTTTCGGGGAAATGTGCGCGGAACCCCTATT
TGTTTATTTTTCTAAATACATTCAAATATGTATCCGCTCATGAGACAATAACCCTGATAAATGCTTCAAT
AATATTGAAAAAGGAAGAGTATGCGCTCACGCAACTGGTCCAGAACCTTGACCGAACGCAGCGGTGGTAA
CGGCGCAGTGGCGGTTTTCATGGCTTGTTATGACTGTTTTTTTGGGGTACAGTCTATGCCTCGGGCATCC
AAGCAGCAAGCGCGTTACGCCGTGGGTCGATGTTTGATGTTATGGAGCAGCAACGATGTTACGCAGCAGG
GCAGTCGCCCTAAAACAAAGTTAAACATCATGAGGGAAGCGGTGATCGCCGAAGTATCGACTCAACTATC
AGAGGTAGTTGGCGTCATCGAGCGCCATCTCGAACCGACGTTGCTGGCCGTACATTTGTACGGCTCCGCA
GTGGATGGCGGCCTGAAGCCACACAGCGATATTGATTTGCTGGTTACGGTGACCGTAAGGCTTGATGAAA
CAACGCGGCGAGCTTTGATCAACGACCTTTTGGAAACTTCGGCTTCCCCTGGAGAGAGCGAGATTCTCCG
CGCTGTAGAAGTCACCATTGTTGTGCACGACGACATCATTCCGTGGCGTTATCCAGCTAAGCGCGAACTG
CAATTTGGAGAATGGCAGCGCAATGACATTCTTGCAGGTATCTTCGAGCCAGCCACGATCGACATTGATC
TGGCTATCTTGCTGACAAAAGCAAGAGAACATAGCGTTGCCTTGGTAGGTCCAGCGGCGGAGGAACTCTT
TGATCCGGTTCCTGAACAGGATCTATTTGAGGCGCTAAATGAAACCTTAACGCTATGGAACTCGCCGCCC
GACTGGGCTGGCGATGAGCGAAATGTAGTGCTTACGTTGTCCCGCATTTGGTACAGCGCAGTAACCGGCA
AAATCGCGCCGAAGGATGTCGCTGCCGACTGGGCAATGGAGCGCCTGCCGGCCCAGTATCAGCCCGTCAT
ACTTGAAGCTAGACAGGCTTATCTTGGACAAGAAGAAGATCGCTTGGCCTCGCGCGCAGATCAGTTGGAA
GAATTTGTCCATTACGTAAAAGGCGAGATCACCAAGGTAGTCGGCAAATAACTGTCAGACCAAGTTTACT
CATATATACTTTAGATTGATTTAAAACTTCATTTTTAATTTAAAAGGATCTAGGTGAAGATCCTTTTTGA
TAATCTCATGACCAAAATCCCTTAACGTGAGTTTTCGTTCCACTGAGCGTCAGACCCCGTAGAAAAGATC
AAAGGATCTTCTTGAGATCCTTTTTTTCTGCGCGTAATCTGCTGCTTGCAAACAAAAAAACCACCGCTAC
CAGCGGTGGTTTGTTTGCCGGATCAAGAGCTACCAACTCTTTTTCCGAAGGTAACTGGCTTCAGCAGAGC
GCAGATACCAAATACTGTCCTTCTAGTGTAGCCGTAGTTAGGCCACCACTTCAAGAACTCTGTAGCACCG
CCTACATACCTCGCTCTGCTAATCCTGTTACCAGTGGCTGCTGCCAGTGGCGATAAGTCGTGTCTTACCG
GGTTGGACTCAAGACGATAGTTACCGGATAAGGCGCAGCGGTCGGGCTGAACGGGGGGTTCGTGCACACA
GCCCAGCTTGGAGCGAACGACCTACACCGAACTGAGATACCTACAGCGTGAGCTATGAGAAAGCGCCACG
CTTCCCGAAGGGAGAAAGGCGGACAGGTATCCGGTAAGCGGCAGGGTCGGAACAGGAGAGCGCACGAGGG
AGCTTCCAGGGGGAAACGCCTGGTATCTTTATAGTCCTGTCGGGTTTCGCCACCTCTGACTTGAGCGTCG
ATTTTTGTGATGCTCGTCAGGGGGGCGGAGCCTATGGAAAAACGCCAGCAACGCGGCCTTTTTACGGTTC
CTGGCCTTTTGCTGGCCTTTTGCTCACATGTTCTTTCCTGCGTTATCCCCTGATTCTGTGGATAACCGTA
TTACCGCCTTTGAGTGAGCTGATACCGCTCGCCGCAGCCGAACGACCGAGCGCAGCGAGTCAGTGAGCGA
GGAAGCGGAAGAGCGCCCAATACGCAAACCGCCTCTCCCCGCGCGTTGGCCGATTCATTAATCACTCTGT
GGTCTCAGGAGGTTAGAATTCTTTTGATAGGTTTACTTCCATTAGTCTGAAATGGAATCTTATTTATAAG
TCTGCCTGAAAAATCTTAACAATTGATATTAATAAAACGGAAAGAGTAATGAATATTTTTAAGAGCATCT
CGAATCTATCTCTATTTTTATTTATATACTCTATTTTTGTATTTATTTAACTCTAACTCATCTCTATTTT
CATTTGTAAAATAGAAATTTCTAATTTTTTTTCTAAAGCAAAAAATAGAGATTTTTATTTTTTCTCTTAT
TTATTTTTTCTAACGAATTTTTGAGGAACCATTGAAGTTAAAATATAAATCTCTATTATATTTTTTCCTC
TATATTCAGAAAGAAAATAATAGAAACAAATATTGGAGATGGTTAAAGCTTTTTTTTTTGTCCGGATAAA
TATCATACAATATATTTATGTAAATATCAAATTTAAATAATTTTGTTATAACTATTTTTTAATGCGACCT
TATTTCCAAAGAAAGTGTTAAGCCAAATTAAATCATACATGGTAAATAAGAGGTCCAAAAGACCAAAAGC
ATTAAATTTAAGGTAATGCGTCTGGTTTCTTTTCTCCCAAACGAAAGGAGCCAAAAGCAACCGATCAAGT
GCAGACCAGTAACCGCACATTCACTTCATTTCCCCCACAAGAGAAAAGATAAGATAATGGAGTTTTCTGC
CACGTGGCCTTATCCTAGTGGTGCGTACCGATAAGGGTGTCAACACCTTTCCTTAATCCTGTGGCAGTAA
ACGACGTTATCATGAATCATGGACCCTTTGATCATGAGGGCTTTTCGCCTTTAGGGGGTTCTCATTATAT
AAAGATGACAACACCAGTAGGAAAACAAGTCAGTAAGTAAACGAGCAAAAGAAGAAGAGAAACAACAAGA
AGTAGT
