>Addgene plasmid #50277 | pICH45244 | addgene partial sequence | sequence record 76043 | MoCloR 5'-gccacctgacgtctaagaaacc-3'
GGCGTATCACGAGGCCCTTTCGTCCACTGAAGAGCCACTTCGTGGTCTCACATTACTACTTCTTGTTGTT
TCTCTTCTTCTTTTGCTCGTTTACTTACTGACTTGTTTTCCTACTGGTGTTGTCATCTTTATATAATGAG
AACCCCCTAAAGGCGAAAAGCCCTCATGATCAAAGGGTCCATGATTCATGATAACGTCGTTTACTGCCAC
AGGATTAAGGAAAGGTGTTGACACCCTTATCGGTACGCACCACTAGGATAAGGCCACGTGGCAGAAAACT
CCATTATCTTATCTTTTCTCTTGTGGGGGAAATGAAGTGAATGTGCGGTTACTGGTCTGCACTTGATCGG
TTGCTTTTGGCTCCTTTCGTTTGGGAGAAAAGAAACCAGACGCATTACCTTAAATTTAATGCTTTTGGTC
TTTTGGACCTCTTATTTACCATGTATGATTTAATTTGGCTTAACACTTTCTTTGGAAATAAGGTCGCATT
AAAAAATAGTTATAACAAAATTATTTAAATTTGATATTTACATAAATATATTGTATGATATTTATCCGGA
CAAAAAAAAAAGCTTTAACCATCTCCAATATTTGTTTCTATTATTTTCTTTCTGAATATAGAGGAAAAAA
TATAATAGAGATTTATATTTTAACTTCAATGGTTCCTCAAAAATTCGTTAGAAAAA
