>Addgene plasmid #50277 | pICH45244 | addgene partial sequence | sequence record 76411 | pBR322ori-F 5'-GGGAAACGCCTGGTATCTTT-3'
ATTTTTGTGATGCTCGTCAGGGGGGCGGAGCCTATGGAAAAACGCCAGCAACGCGGCCTTTTTACGGTTC
CTGGCCTTTTGCTGGCCTTTTGCTCACATGTTCTTTCCTGCGTTATCCCCTGATTCTGTGGATAACCGTA
TTACCGCCTTTGAGTGAGCTGATACCGCTCGCCGCAGCCGAACGACCGAGCGCAGCGAGTCAGTGAGCGA
GGAAGCGGAAGAGCGCCCAATACGCAAACCGCCTCTCCCCGCGCGTTGGCCGATTCATTAATCACTCTGT
GGTCTCAGGAGGTTAGAATTCTTTTGATAGGTTTACTTCCATTAGTCTGAAATGGAATCTTATTTATAAG
TCTGCCTGAAAAATCTTAACAATTGATATTAATAAAACGGAAAGAGTAATGAATATTTTTAAGAGCATCT
CGAATCTATCTCTATTTTTATTTATATACTCTATTTTTGTATTTATTTAACTCTAACTCATCTCTATTTT
CATTTGTAAAATAGAAATTTCTAATTTTTTTTCTAAAGCAAAAAATAGAGATTTTTATTTTTTCTCTTAT
TTATTTTTTCTAACGAATTTTTGAGGAACCATTGAAGTTAAAATATAAATCTCTATTATATTTTTTCCTC
TATATTCAGAAAGAAAATAATAGAAACAAATATTGGAGATGGTTAAAGCTTTTTTTTTTGTCCGGATAAA
TATCATACAATATATTTATGTAAATATCAAATTTAAATAATTTTGTTATAACTATTTTTTAATGCGACCT
TATTTCCAAAGAAAGTGTTAAGCCAAATTAAATCATACATGGTAAATAAGAGGTCCAAAAGACCAAAAGC
ATTAAATTTAAGGTAATGCGTCTGGTTTCTTTTCTCCCAAACGAAAGGAGCCAAAAGCAACCGATCAAGT
GCAGACCAGTAACCGCACATTCACTTCATTTCCCCCACAAGA
